Addgene plasmid #116717: pHAGE-BCL2
Purpose: Lentiviral expression of BCL2
Depositing lab: Gordon Mills & Kenneth Scott. Depositing organization: Baylor College of Medicine. Publication: Systematic Functional Annotation of Somatic Mutations in Cancer. Ng PK, Li J, Jeong KJ, Shao S, Chen H, Tsang YH, Sengupta S, Wang Z, Bhavana VH, Tran R, Soewito S, Minussi DC, Moreno D, Kong K, Dogruluk T, Lu H, Gao J, Tokheim C, Zhou DC, Johnson AM, Zeng J, Ip CKM, Ju Z, Wester M, Yu S, Li Y, Vellano CP, Schultz N, Karchin R, Ding L, Lu Y, Cheung LWT, Chen K, Shaw KR, Meric-Bernstam F, Scott KL, Yi S, Sahni N, Liang H, Mills GB. Cancer Cell. 2018 Mar 12;33(3):450-462.e10. doi: 10.1016/j.ccell.2018.01.021. PubMed 29533785.
Backbone
  Vector backbone: pHAGE
  Vector type: Lentiviral
Growth in bacteria
  Bacterial resistance: Ampicillin, 100 μg/mL
  Growth temperature: 37°C
  Growth strain: Stbl3
  Copy number: High Copy
Gene/Insert
  Gene/Insert name: BCL2
  Species: H. sapiens (human)
  Mutation: WT
  Entrez Gene: BCL2 (a.k.a. Bcl-2, PPP1R50)
  Cloning method: Gateway Cloning
Terms and licenses: Academic/Nonprofit Terms; Industry Terms: Not Available to Industry
How to cite: pHAGE-BCL2 was a gift from Gordon Mills & Kenneth Scott (Addgene plasmid # 116717 ; http://n2t.net/addgene:116717 ; RRID:Addgene_116717)
