[The description below was written by a language model from this plasmid's Addgene catalogue record and pLannotate feature annotations shown in this document.]
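Description:
pHAGE-BCL2 is an HIV-1-derived, self-inactivating lentiviral expression plasmid (about 9.2 kb) built on the pHAGE backbone and carrying the wild-type human BCL2 open reading frame, which encodes an anti-apoptotic regulator of mitochondrial membrane permeability. It is propagated in E. coli through a high-copy ColE1/pUC-type origin with ampicillin selection from the bla gene. The recorded host strain is a recombination-deficient one, as is usual for plasmids with repeated LTRs. The viral portion contains a truncated 5' LTR, the Ψ packaging signal with an adjoining gag fragment, the Rev response element for Rev-dependent nuclear export of the genomic RNA, the cPPT/CTS element that aids nuclear import, and a ΔU3 3' LTR that silences LTR promoter activity after integration. Short nef, rev, lacI, lac promoter and SV40 fragments are backbone remnants rather than functional units. Packaging functions are not encoded on the plasmid and must be supplied in trans.

The payload is a bicistronic cassette driven by the constitutive human EF-1α promoter. BCL2 was introduced by Gateway cloning and sits between attB1 and attB2 sites, with a V5 epitope tag annotated downstream. Whether the tag is actually fused to the protein depends on whether the ORF retains a stop codon, which the record does not state. An EMCV IRES then directs translation of EGFP from the same transcript, so fluorescence marks transduced cells, and a WPRE enhances transcript stability and expression. No mammalian drug-selection marker is annotated. The construct serves for stable lentiviral expression of BCL2 in mammalian cells, and it comes from a study on the systematic functional annotation of somatic mutations in cancer, where a wild-type clone like this one would plausibly serve as a reference for mutant alleles.
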