Features (pLannotate 1.2.2; 27 found; start..end, strand, type, name):
    142..259     +  misc_feature   cPPT/CTS: central polypurine tract and central termination sequence of HIV-1
    307..1485    +  promoter       EF-1α promoter: strong constitutive promoter for human elongation factor EF-1α
   1506..1526    +  protein_bind   attB1: mutant version of attB; core recombination site for the Gateway® BP reaction BP Clonase™
   1532..2248    +  CDS            BCL2: BCL2_HUMAN - Experimental evidence at protein level: Swiss-Prot protein existence level 1. Suppresses apoptosis in a variety of cell systems including factor-dependent lymphohematopoietic and neural cells. Regulates cell death by controlling the mitochondrial membrane permeability. Appears to function in a feedback loop system with caspases. Inhibits caspase activity either by preventing the release of cytochrome c from the mitochondria and/or by binding to the apoptosis-activating factor (APAF-1). May attenuate inflammation by impairing NLRP1-inflammasome activation, hence CASP1 activation an
   2253..2277    -  protein_bind   attB2: mutant version of attB; recombination site for the Gateway® BP reaction BP Clonase™
   2330..2371    +  CDS            V5 tag: epitope tag from simian virus 5
   2497..2959    +  misc_feature   IRES: internal ribosome entry site (IRES) of the encephalomyocarditis virus (EMCV)
   2973..3692    +  CDS            EGFP: the original enhanced GFP (Yang et al., 1996) mammalian codon-optimized
   3706..4294    +  misc_feature   WPRE: woodchuck hepatitis virus posttranscriptional regulatory element
   4302..4367    +  CDS            nef (fragment): NEF_HV1Z2 - Experimental evidence at protein level: Swiss-Prot protein existence level 1. Extracellular Nef protein targets CD4(+) T-lymphocytes for apoptosis by interacting with CXCR4 surface receptors. From Human immunodeficiency virus type 1 group M subtype D (isolate Z2/CDC-Z34) (HIV-1).
   4369..4602    +  LTR            3' LTR (ΔU3): self-inactivating 3' long terminal repeat (LTR) from HIV-1
   4807..4911    +  promoter       AmpR promoter: bla
   4912..5772    +  CDS            AmpR: β-lactamase; bla; confers resistance to ampicillin, carbenicillin, and related antibiotics
   5943..6531    +  rep_origin     ori: high-copy-number ColE1/pMB1/pBR322/pUC origin of replication
   6714..6768    +  CDS            lacI (fragment): lac repressor; lacI; The lac repressor binds to the lac operator to inhibit transcription in E. coli. This inhibition can be relieved by adding lactose or isopropyl-β-D-thiogalactopyranoside (IPTG).
   6774..6867    +  rep_origin     SV40 ori (fragment): SV40 origin of replication
   6892..6929    +  CDS            lacI (fragment): lac repressor; lacI; The lac repressor binds to the lac operator to inhibit transcription in E. coli. This inhibition can be relieved by adding lactose or isopropyl-β-D-thiogalactopyranoside (IPTG).
   6942..6963    +  protein_bind   CAP binding site: CAP binding activates transcription in the presence of cAMP. E. coli catabolite activator protein
   6978..7008    +  promoter       lac promoter: promoter for the E. coli lac operon
   7016..7032    +  protein_bind   lac operator: The lac repressor binds to the lac operator to inhibit transcription in E. coli. This inhibition can be relieved by adding lactose or isopropyl-β-D-thiogalactopyranoside (IPTG). lac repressor encoded by lacI
   7066..7149    +  polyA_signal   SV40 poly(A) signal (fragment): SV40 polyadenylation signal
   7316..7645    +  CDS            nef (fragment): NEF_HV1BR - Experimental evidence at protein level: Swiss-Prot protein existence level 1. Extracellular Nef protein targets CD4(+) T-lymphocytes for apoptosis by interacting with CXCR4 surface receptors (PubMed:14990729). From Human immunodeficiency virus type 1 group M subtype B (isolate BRU/LAI) (HIV-1).
   7693..7950    +  LTR            5' LTR (truncated): truncated 5' long terminal repeat (LTR) from HIV-1
   7997..8122    +  misc_feature   HIV-1 Ψ: packaging signal of human immunodeficiency virus type 1
   8106..8444    +  CDS            HIV-1 gag (fragment): gag protein from human immunodeficiency virus 1; gag
   8619..8852    +  misc_feature   RRE: The Rev response element (RRE) of HIV-1 allows for Rev-dependent mRNA export from the nucleus to the cytoplasm.
   9229..97      +  CDS            Rev (fragment) (across the origin): human immunodeficiency virus 1 (HIV-1) Rev protein; rev; enhances nuclear export of unspliced and incompletely spliced viral mRNAs
>Addgene plasmid #116717 | pHAGE-BCL2 | addgene full sequence | sequence record 237744 | Addgene NGS Result
ACCTCCCAACCCCGAGGGGACCCGACAGGCCCGAAGGAATAGAAGAAGAAGGTGGAGAGAGAGACAGAGA
CAGATCCATTCGATTAGTGAACGGATCTCGACGGTATCGCCGAATTCACAAATGGCAGTATTCATCCACA
ATTTTAAAAGAAAAGGGGGGATTGGGGGGTACAGTGCAGGGGAAAGAATAGTAGACATAATAGCAACAGA
CATACAAACTAAAGAATTACAAAAACAAATTACAAAAATTCAAAATTTTCGGGTTTATTACAGGGACAGC
AGAGATCCAGTTTGGACTAGTCGTGAGGCTCCGGTGCCCGTCAGTGGGCAGAGCGCACATCGCCCACAGT
CCCCGAGAAGTTGGGGGGAGGGGTCGGCAATTGAACCGGTGCCTAGAGAAGGTGGCGCGGGGTAAACTGG
GAAAGTGATGTCGTGTACTGGCTCCGCCTTTTTCCCGAGGGTGGGGGAGAACCGTATATAAGTGCAGTAG
TCGCCGTGAACGTTCTTTTTCGCAACGGGTTTGCCGCCAGAACACAGGTAAGTGCCGTGTGTGGTTCCCG
CGGGCCTGGCCTCTTTACGGGTTATGGCCCTTGCGTGCCTTGAATTACTTCCACCTGGCTGCAGTACGTG
ATTCTTGATCCCGAGCTTCGGGTTGGAAGTGGGTGGGAGAGTTCGAGGCCTTGCGCTTAAGGAGCCCCTT
CGCCTCGTGCTTGAGTTGAGGCCTGGCCTGGGCGCTGGGGCCGCCGCGTGCGAATCTGGTGGCACCTTCG
CGCCTGTCTCGCTGCTTTCGATAAGTCTCTAGCCATTTAAAATTTTTGATGACCTGCTGCGACGCTTTTT
TTCTGGCAAGATAGTCTTGTAAATGCGGGCCAAGATCTGCACACTGGTATTTCGGTTTTTGGGGCCGCGG
GCGGCGACGGGGCCCGTGCGTCCCAGCGCACATGTTCGGCGAGGCGGGGCCTGCGAGCGCGGCCACCGAG
AATCGGACGGGGGTAGTCTCAAGCTGGCCGGCCTGCTCTGGTGCCTGGCCTCGCGCCGCCGTGTATCGCC
CCGCCCTGGGCGGCAAGGCTGGCCCGGTCGGCACCAGTTGCGTGAGCGGAAAGATGGCCGCTTCCCGGCC
CTGCTGCAGGGAGCTCAAAATGGAGGACGCGGCGCTCGGGAGAGCGGGCGGGTGAGTCACCCACACAAAG
GAAAAGGGCCTTTCCGTCCTCAGCCGTCGCTTCATGTGACTCCACGGAGTACCGGGCGCCGTCCAGGCAC
CTCGATTAGTTCTCGAGCTTTTGGAGTACGTCGTCTTTAGGTTGGGGGGAGGGGTTTTATGCGATGGAGT
TTCCCCACACTGAGTGGGTGGAGACTGAAGTTAGGCCAGCTTGGCACTTGATGTAATTCTCCTTGGAATT
TGCCCTTTTTGAGTTTGGATCTTGGTTCATTCTCAAGCCTCAGACAGTGGTTCAAAGTTTTTTTCTTCCA
TTTCAGGTGTCGTGAAGCGGCCCTGCAGATATCAACAAGTTTGTACAAAAAAGCAGGCACCATGGCGCAC
GCTGGGAGAACGGGGTACGATAACCGGGAGATAGTGATGAAGTACATCCATTATAAGCTGTCGCAGAGGG
GCTACGAGTGGGATGCGGGAGATGTGGGCGCCGCGCCCCCGGGGGCCGCCCCCGCACCGGGCATCTTCTC
CTCCCAGCCCGGGCACACGCCCCATCCAGCCGCATCCCGGGACCCGGTCGCCAGGACCTCGCCGCTGCAG
ACCCCGGCTGCCCCCGGCGCCGCCGCGGGGCCTGCGCTCAGCCCGGTGCCACCTGTGGTCCACCTGACCC
TCCGCCAGGCCGGCGACGACTTCTCCCGCCGCTACCGCCGCGACTTCGCCGAGATGTCCAGCCAGCTGCA
CCTGACGCCCTTCACCGCGCGGGGACGCTTTGCCACGGTGGTGGAGGAGCTCTTCAGGGACGGGGTGAAC
TGGGGGAGGATTGTGGCCTTCTTTGAGTTCGGTGGGGTCATGTGTGTGGAGAGCGTCAACCGGGAGATGT
CGCCCCTGGTGGACAACATCGCCCTGTGGATGACTGAGTACCTGAACCGGCACCTGCACACCTGGATCCA
GGATAACGGAGGCTGGGATGCCTTTGTGGAACTGTACGGCCCCAGCATGCGGCCTCTGTTTGATTTCTCC
TGGCTGTCTCTGAAGACTCTGCTCAGTTTGGCCCTGGTGGGAGCTTGCATCACCCTGGGTGCCTATCTGG
GCCACAAGTAGAACCCAGCTTTCTTGTACAAAGTGGTTGATATCCAGCACAGTGGCGGCCGCTCGAGTCT
AGAGGGCCCGCGGTTCGAAGGTAAGCCTATCCCTAACCCTCTCCTCGGTCTCGATTCTACGCGTACCGGT
TAGTAATGAGATCCCTCCCCCCCCCCTAACGTTACTGGCCGAAGCCGCTTGGAATAAGGCCGGTGTGCGT
TTGTCTATATGTTATTTTCCACCATATTGCCGTCTTTTGGCAATGTGAGGGCCCGGAAACCTGGCCCTGT
CTTCTTGACGAGCATTCCTAGGGGTCTTTCCCCTCTCGCCAAAGGAATGCAAGGTCTGTTGAATGTCGTG
AAGGAAGCAGTTCCTCTGGAAGCTTCTTGAAGACAAACAACGTCTGTAGCGACCCTTTGCAGGCAGCGGA
ACCCCCCACCTGGCGACAGGTGCCTCTGCGGCCAAAAGCCACGTGTATAAGATACACCTGCAAAGGCGGC
ACAACCCCAGTGCCACGTTGTGAGTTGGATAGTTGTGGAAAGAGTCAAATGGCTCTCCTCAAGCGTATTC
AACAAGGGGCTGAAGGATGCCCAGAAGGTACCCCATTGTATGGGATCTGATCTGGGGCCTCGGTGCACAT
GCTTTACATGTGTTTAGTCGAGGTTAAAAAAACGTCTAGGCCCCCCGAACCACGGGGACGTGGTTTTCCT
TTGAAAAACACGATGATAATATGGCCACACATATGGTGAGCAAGGGCGAGGAGCTGTTCACCGGGGTGGT
GCCCATCCTGGTCGAGCTGGACGGCGACGTAAACGGCCACAAGTTCAGCGTGTCCGGCGAGGGCGAGGGC
GATGCCACCTACGGCAAGCTGACCCTGAAGTTCATCTGCACCACCGGCAAGCTGCCCGTGCCCTGGCCCA
CCCTCGTGACCACCCTGACCTACGGCGTGCAGTGCTTCAGCCGCTACCCCGACCACATGAAGCAGCACGA
CTTCTTCAAGTCCGCCATGCCCGAAGGCTACGTCCAGGAGCGCACCATCTTCTTCAAGGACGACGGCAAC
TACAAGACCCGCGCCGAGGTGAAGTTCGAGGGCGACACCCTGGTGAACCGCATCGAGCTGAAGGGCATCG
ACTTCAAGGAGGACGGCAACATCCTGGGGCACAAGCTGGAGTACAACTACAACAGCCACAACGTCTATAT
CATGGCCGACAAGCAGAAGAACGGCATCAAGGTGAACTTCAAGATCCGCCACAACATCGAGGACGGCAGC
GTGCAGCTCGCCGACCACTACCAGCAGAACACCCCCATCGGCGACGGCCCCGTGCTGCTGCCCGACAACC
ACTACCTGAGCACCCAGTCCGCCCTGAGCAAAGACCCCAACGAGAAGCGCGATCACATGGTCCTGCTGGA
GTTCGTGACCGCCGCCGGGATCACTCTCGGCATGGACGAGCTGTACAAGTAAATCGATAGATCCTAATCA
ACCTCTGGATTACAAAATTTGTGAAAGATTGACTGGTATTCTTAACTATGTTGCTCCTTTTACGCTATGT
GGATACGCTGCTTTAATGCCTTTGTATCATGCTATTGCTTCCCGTATGGCTTTCATTTTCTCCTCCTTGT
ATAAATCCTGGTTGCTGTCTCTTTATGAGGAGTTGTGGCCCGTTGTCAGGCAACGTGGCGTGGTGTGCAC
TGTGTTTGCTGACGCAACCCCCACTGGTTGGGGCATTGCCACCACCTGTCAGCTCCTTTCCGGGACTTTC
GCTTTCCCCCTCCCTATTGCCACGGCGGAACTCATCGCCGCCTGCCTTGCCCGCTGCTGGACAGGGGCTC
GGCTGTTGGGCACTGACAATTCCGTGGTGTTGTCGGGGAAATCATCGTCCTTTCCTTGGCTGCTCGCCTG
TGTTGCCACCTGGATTCTGCGCGGGACGTCCTTCTGCTACGTCCCTTCGGCCCTCAATCCAGCGGACCTT
CCTTCCCGCGGCCTGCTGCCGGCTCTGCGGCCTCTTCCGCGTCTTCGCCTTCGCCCTCAGACGAGTCGGA
TCTCCCTTTGGGCCGCCTCCCCGCCTGAGATCCTTTAAGACCAATGACTTACAAGGCAGCTGTAGATCTT
AGCCACTTTTTAAAAGAAAAGGGGGGACTGGAAGGGCTAATTCACTCCCAACGAAGACAAGATCTGCTTT
TTGCTTGTACTGGGTCTCTCTGGTTAGACCAGATCTGAGCCTGGGAGCTCTCTGGCTAACTAGGGAACCC
ACTGCTTAAGCCTCAATAAAGCTTGCCTTGAGTGCTTCAAGTAGTGTGTGCCCGTCTGTTGTGTGACTCT
GGTAACTAGAGATCCCTCAGACCCTTTTAGTCAGTGTGGAAAATCTCTAGCAGTAGTAGTTCATGTCATC
TTATTATTCAGTATTTATAACTTGCAAAGAAATGAATATCAGAGAGTGAGAGGCCCGGGTTAATTAAGGA
AAGGGCTAGATCATTCTTGAAGACGAAAGGGCCTCGTGATACGCCTATTTTTATAGGTTAATGTCATGAT
AATAATGGTTTCTTAGACGTCAGGTGGCACTTTTCGGGGAAATGTGCGCGGAACCCCTATTTGTTTATTT
TTCTAAATACATTCAAATATGTATCCGCTCATGAGACAATAACCCTGATAAATGCTTCAATAATATTGAA
AAAGGAAGAGTATGAGTATTCAACATTTCCGTGTCGCCCTTATTCCCTTTTTTGCGGCATTTTGCCTTCC
TGTTTTTGCTCACCCAGAAACGCTGGTGAAAGTAAAAGATGCTGAAGATCAGTTGGGTGCACGAGTGGGT
TACATCGAACTGGATCTCAACAGCGGTAAGATCCTTGAGAGTTTTCGCCCCGAAGAACGTTTTCCAATGA
TGAGCACTTTTAAAGTTCTGCTATGTGGCGCGGTATTATCCCGTGTTGACGCCGGGCAAGAGCAACTCGG
TCGCCGCATACACTATTCTCAGAATGACTTGGTTGAGTACTCACCAGTCACAGAAAAGCATCTTACGGAT
GGCATGACAGTAAGAGAATTATGCAGTGCTGCCATAACCATGAGTGATAACACTGCGGCCAACTTACTTC
TGACAACGATCGGAGGACCGAAGGAGCTAACCGCTTTTTTGCACAACATGGGGGATCATGTAACTCGCCT
TGATCGTTGGGAACCGGAGCTGAATGAAGCCATACCAAACGACGAGCGTGACACCACGATGCCTGTAGCA
ATGGCAACAACGTTGCGCAAACTATTAACTGGCGAACTACTTACTCTAGCTTCCCGGCAACAATTAATAG
ACTGGATGGAGGCGGATAAAGTTGCAGGACCACTTCTGCGCTCGGCCCTTCCGGCTGGCTGGTTTATTGC
TGATAAATCTGGAGCCGGTGAGCGTGGGTCTCGCGGTATCATTGCAGCACTGGGGCCAGATGGTAAGCCC
TCCCGTATCGTAGTTATCTACACGACGGGGAGTCAGGCAACTATGGATGAACGAAATAGACAGATCGCTG
AGATAGGTGCCTCACTGATTAAGCATTGGTAACTGTCAGACCAAGTTTACTCATATATACTTTAGATTGA
TTTAAAACTTCATTTTTAATTTAAAAGGATCTAGGTGAAGATCCTTTTTGATAATCTCATGACCAAAATC
CCTTAACGTGAGTTTTCGTTCCACTGAGCGTCAGACCCCGTAGAAAAGATCAAAGGATCTTCTTGAGATC
CTTTTTTTCTGCGCGTAATCTGCTGCTTGCAAACAAAAAAACCACCGCTACCAGCGGTGGTTTGTTTGCC
GGATCAAGAGCTACCAACTCTTTTTCCGAAGGTAACTGGCTTCAGCAGAGCGCAGATACCAAATACTGTT
CTTCTAGTGTAGCCGTAGTTAGGCCACCACTTCAAGAACTCTGTAGCACCGCCTACATACCTCGCTCTGC
TAATCCTGTTACCAGTGGCTGCTGCCAGTGGCGATAAGTCGTGTCTTACCGGGTTGGACTCAAGACGATA
GTTACCGGATAAGGCGCAGCGGTCGGGCTGAACGGGGGGTTCGTGCACACAGCCCAGCTTGGAGCGAACG
ACCTACACCGAACTGAGATACCTACAGCGTGAGCTATGAGAAAGCGCCACGCTTCCCGAAGGGAGAAAGG
CGGACAGGTATCCGGTAAGCGGCAGGGTCGGAACAGGAGAGCGCACGAGGGAGCTTCCAGGGGGAAACGC
CTGGTATCTTTATAGTCCTGTCGGGTTTCGCCACCTCTGACTTGAGCGTCGATTTTTGTGATGCTCGTCA
GGGGGGCGGAGCCTATGGAAAAACGCCAGCAACGCGGCCTTTTTACGGTTCCTGGCCTTTTGCTGGCCTT
TTGCTCACATGTTCTTTCCTGCGTTATCCCCTGATTCTGTGGATAACCGTATTACCGCCTTTGAGTGAGC
TGATACCGCTCGCCGCAGCCGAACGACCGAGCGCAGCGAGTCAGTGAGCGAGGAAGCGGAAGAGCGCCCA
ATACGCAAACCGCCTCTCCCCGCGCGTTGGCCGATTCATTAATGCAGCAAGCTCATGGCTGACTAATTTT
TTTTATTTATGCAGAGGCCGAGGCCGCCTCGGCCTCTGAGCTATTCCAGAAGTAGTGAGGAGGCTTTTTT
GGAGGCCTAGGCTTTTGCAAAAAGCTCCCCGTGGCACGACAGGTTTCCCGACTGGAAAGCGGGCAGTGAG
CGCAACGCAATTAATGTGAGTTAGCTCACTCATTAGGCACCCCAGGCTTTACACTTTATGCTTCCGGCTC
GTATGTTGTGTGGAATTGTGAGCGGATAACAATTTCACACAGGAAACAGCTATGACATGATTACGAATTT
CACAAATAAAGCATTTTTTTCACTGCATTCTAGTTGTGGTTTGTCCAAACTCATCAATGTATCTTATCAT
GTCTGGATCAACTGGATAACTCAAGCTAACCAAAATCATCCCAAACTTCCCACCCCATACCCTATTACCA
CTGCCAATTACCTGTGGTTTCATTTACTCTAAACCTGTGATTCCTCTGAATTATTTTCATTTTAAAGAAA
TTGTATTTGTTAAATATGTACTACAAACTTAGTAGTTGGAAGGGCTAATTCACTCCCAAAGAAGACAAGA
TATCCTTGATCTGTGGATCTACCACACACAAGGCTACTTCCCTGATTAGCAGAACTACACACCAGGGCCA
GGGGTCAGATATCCACTGACCTTTGGATGGTGCTACAAGCTAGTACCAGTTGAGCCAGATAAGGTAGAAG
AGGCCAATAAAGGAGAGAACACCAGCTTGTTACACCCTGTGAGCCTGCATGGGATGGATGACCCGGAGAG
AGAAGTGTTAGAGTGGAGGTTTGACAGCCGCCTAGCATTTCATCACGTGGCCCGAGAGCTGCATCCGGAG
TACTTCAAGAACTGCTGATATCGAGCTTGCTACAAGGGACTTTCCGCTGGGGACTTTCCAGGGAGGCGTG
GCCTGGGCGGGACTGGGGAGTGGCGAGCCCTCAGATCCTGCATATAAGCAGCTGCTTTTTGCCTGTACTG
GGTCTCTCTGGTTAGACCAGATCTGAGCCTGGGAGCTCTCTGGCTAACTAGGGAACCCACTGCTTAAGCC
TCAATAAAGCTTGCCTTGAGTGCTTCAAGTAGTGTGTGCCCGTCTGTTGTGTGACTCTGGTAACTAGAGA
TCCCTCAGACCCTTTTAGTCAGTGTGGAAAATCTCTAGCAGTGGCGCCCGAACAGGGACTTGAAAGCGAA
AGGGAAACCAGAGGAGCTCTCTCGACGCAGGACTCGGCTTGCTGAAGCGCGCACGGCAAGAGGCGAGGGG
CGGCGACTGGTGAGTACGCCAAAAATTTTGACTAGCGGAGGCTAGAAGGAGAGAGATGGGTGCGAGAGCG
TCAGTATTAAGCGGGGGAGAATTAGATCGCGATGGGAAAAAATTCGGTTAAGGCCAGGGGGAAAGAAAAA
ATATAAATTAAAACATATAGTATGGGCAAGCAGGGAGCTAGAACGATTCGCAGTTAATCCTGGCCTGTTA
GAAACATCAGAAGGCTGTAGACAAATACTGGGACAGCTACAACCATCCCTTCAGACAGGATCAGAAGAAC
TTAGATCATTATATAATACAGTAGCAACCCTCTATTGTGTGCATCAAAGGATAGAGATAAAAGACACCAA
GGAAGCTTTAGACAAGATAGAGGAAGAGCAAAACAAAAGTAAGACCACCGCACAGCAAGCGGCCGGCCGC
TGATCTTCAGACCTGGAGGAGGAGATATGAGGGACAATTGGAGAAGTGAATTATATAAATATAAAGTAGT
AAAAATTGAACCATTAGGAGTAGCACCCACCAAGGCAAAGAGAAGAGTGGTGCAGAGAGAAAAAAGAGCA
GTGGGAATAGGAGCTTTGTTCCTTGGGTTCTTGGGAGCAGCAGGAAGCACTATGGGCGCAGCGTCAATGA
CGCTGACGGTACAGGCCAGACAATTATTGTCTGGTATAGTGCAGCAGCAGAACAATTTGCTGAGGGCTAT
TGAGGCGCAACAGCATCTGTTGCAACTCACAGTCTGGGGCATCAAGCAGCTCCAGGCAAGAATCCTGGCT
GTGGAAAGATACCTAAAGGATCAACAGCTCCTGGGGATTTGGGGTTGCTCTGGAAAACTCATTTGCACCA
CTGCTGTGCCTTGGAATGCTAGTTGGAGTAATAAATCTCTGGAACAGATTTGGAATCACACGACCTGGAT
GGAGTGGGACAGAGAAATTAACAATTACACAAGCTTAATACACTCCTTAATTGAAGAATCGCAAAACCAG
CAAGAAAAGAATGAACAAGAATTATTGGAATTAGATAAATGGGCAAGTTTGTGGAATTGGTTTAACATAA
CAAATTGGCTGTGGTATATAAAATTATTCATAATGATAGTAGGAGGCTTGGTAGGTTTAAGAATAGTTTT
TGCTGTACTTTCTATAGTGAATAGAGTTAGGCAGGGATATTCACCATTATCGTTTCAGACCC
