>Addgene plasmid #116717 | pHAGE-BCL2 | depositor partial sequence | sequence record 219592 | insert
ATGGCGCACGCTGGGAGAACAGGGTACGATAACCGGGAGATAGTGATGAAGTACATCCATTATAAGCTGT
CGCAGAGGGGCTACGAGTGGGATGCGGGAGATGTGGGCGCCGCGCCCCCGGGGGCCGCCCCCGCACCGGG
CATCTTCTCCTCCCAGCCCGGGCACACGCCCCATCCAGCCGCATCCCGGGACCCGGTCGCCAGGACCTCG
CCGCTGCAGACCCCGGCTGCCCCCGGCGCCGCCGCGGGGCCTGCGCTCAGCCCGGTGCCACCTGTGGTCC
ACCTGACCCTCCGCCAGGCCGGCGACGACTTCTCCCGCCGCTACCGCCGCGACTTCGCCGAGATGTCCAG
CCAGCTGCACCTGACGCCCTTCACCGCGCGGGGACGCTTTGCCACGGTGGTGGAGGAGCTCTTCAGGGAC
GGGGTGAACTGGGGGAGGATTGTGGCCTTCTTTGAGTTCGGTGGGGTCATGTGTGTGGAGAGCGTCAACC
GGGAGATGTCGCCCCTGGTGGACAACATCGCCCTGTGGATGACTGAGTACCTGAACCGGCACCTGCACAC
CTGGATCCAGGATAACGGAGGCTGGGATGCCTTTGTGGAACTGTACGGCCCCAGCATGCGGCCTCTGTTT
GATTTCTCCTGGCTGTCTCTGAAGACTCTGCTCAGTTTGGCCCTGGTGGGAGCTTGCATCACCCTGGGTG
CCTATCTGGGCCACAAGTGA
